>Addgene plasmid #168700 | pDONR223 HCoV-OC43 NSP16_nostop | depositor partial sequence | sequence record 326909 | Inserted CDS without stop codon
ATGGCTGCATCTGACTGGAAGCCTGGTTATTCTATGCCTGTATTATATAAGTATTTGAATTCTCCAATGG
AAAGAGTTAGTCTCTGGAATTATGGGAAGCCAGTTACTTTGCCTACAGGCTGTATGATGAATGTTGCTAA
GTATACTCAGTTATGTCAATATCTGAATACTACAACATTAGCTGTACCTGTTAATATGCGAGTTTTGCAT
TTAGGTGCAGGTTCAGAAAAAGGAGTAGCACCGGGTTCTGCAGTTCTTAGGCAGTGGTTGCCTGCTGGTA
CTATTCTTGTAGATAACGATTTATACCCATTTGTTAGTGACAGTGTCGCTACATATTTTGGGGATTGTAT
AACTTTACCCTTTGATTGTCAATGGGATTTGATAATTTCTGATATGTATGACCCTATTACTAAGAACATA
GGGGAGTACAATGTGAGTAAAGATGGTTTCTTTACATACATTTGTCATATGATTCGAGACAAGTTAGCTC
TGGGTGGCAGTGTTGCTATAAAAATAACAGAGTTTTCTTGGAATGCAGAATTATATAAGTTAATGGGGTA
TTTTGCATTTTGGACTGTGTTTTGCACAAATGCAAATGCTTCTTCTAGTGAAGGATTTTTAATTGGCATA
AATTATTTGTGTAAGCCCAAGGTTGAGATAGATGGAAATGTTATGCATGCCAATTATTTGTTTTGGAGAA
ATTCCACAGTTTGGAACGGGGGTGCTTATAGCCTGTTTGATATGGCTAAATTCCCGCTTAAGTTGGCTGG
TACTGCCGTAATAAATTTAAGAGCAGACCAGATTAATGATATGGTTTATTCCCTTCTTGAAAAGGGTAAA
CTACTTATTAGAGATACAAATAAAGAAGTTTTCGTTGGTGACAGTTTGGTTAATGTAATCTAA
