[The description below was written by a language model from this plasmid's Addgene catalogue record.]
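Description:
pDONR223 HCoV-OC43 NSP16_nostop is a Gateway-compatible Entry clone built on the pDONR223 donor backbone. It is maintained in standard E. coli cloning strains under spectinomycin selection. The record lists the copy number as unknown and gives no feature table, so the origin of replication and other backbone elements are not documented here. As an Entry vector it is not an expression construct: no promoter driving the insert is recorded, and the plasmid serves as a storage and shuttle form of the open reading frame. In Gateway Entry clones the insert is normally flanked by attL recombination sites formed during the BP reaction into the donor vector, and M13 forward and reverse primer sites on either side of the cassette are listed for sequence verification.

The insert is the 897 bp coding sequence for NSP16 of human coronavirus OC43, a mature non-structural protein processed from the ORF1ab replicase polyprotein. In coronaviruses, NSP16 is generally known as the 2'-O-methyltransferase involved in viral RNA cap modification. The "nostop" designation indicates that the ORF was cloned without a terminal stop codon, so after LR recombination into a Destination vector it can be read through into a C-terminal tag or fusion partner supplied by that vector; N-terminal fusions should also remain possible if the Destination vector supplies a downstream stop codon. The clone belongs to a collection of human coronavirus protein-coding sequences designed as a flexible resource, allowing the same ORF to be transferred into whichever expression, interaction-mapping or localisation vectors a user chooses. The record does not specify any particular downstream assay for it.
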