Addgene plasmid #168700: pDONR223 HCoV-OC43 NSP16_nostop
Purpose: Gateway-compatible Entry vector
Depositing lab: Fritz Roth. Depositing organization: Sinai Health System. Publication: A resource of human coronavirus protein-coding sequences in a flexible, multipurpose Gateway Entry clone collection. Weller B, Lin CW, Pogoutse O, Sauer M, Marin-de la Rosa N, Strobel A, Young V, Knapp JJ, Rayhan A, Falter C, Kim DK, Roth FP, Falter-Braun P. G3 (Bethesda). 2023 Jul 5;13(7):jkad105. doi: 10.1093/g3journal/jkad105. PubMed 37267226.
Backbone
  Vector backbone: pDONR223
  Backbone manufacturer: Rual et al, Genome Res. 14:2128-2135, 2004.
  Backbone size w/o insert (bp): 5005
  Vector type: Other
Growth in bacteria
  Bacterial resistance: Spectinomycin, 50 μg/mL
  Growth temperature: 37°C
  Growth strain: DH5alpha
  Copy number: Unknown
Gene/Insert
  Gene/Insert name: NSP16
  Species: Other
  Insert size (bp): 897
  Entrez Gene: ORF1ab (a.k.a. EYW02_gp1)
  Cloning method: Gateway Cloning
  Sequencing primers: 5′ m13-For; 3′ m13-Rev
Resource information
  A portion of this plasmid was derived from a plasmid made by: Falter-Braun Lab
Terms and licenses: Academic/Nonprofit Terms; Industry Terms
How to cite: pDONR223 HCoV-OC43 NSP16_nostop was a gift from Fritz Roth (Addgene plasmid # 168700 ; http://n2t.net/addgene:168700 ; RRID:Addgene_168700)
